Addgene plasmid #30705: pBS-F1-GTA
Depositing lab: Nathan Lawson & Scot Wolfe. Depositing organization: University of Massachusetts, Worcester. Publication: Evaluation and application of modularly assembled zinc-finger nucleases in zebrafish. Zhu C, Smith T, McNulty J, Rayla AL, Lakshmanan A, Siekmann AF, Buffardi M, Meng X, Shin J, Padmanabhan A, Cifuentes D, Giraldez AJ, Look AT, Epstein JA, Lawson ND, Wolfe SA. Development. 2011 Oct;138(20):4555-64. 10.1242/dev.066779 PubMed 21937602.
Backbone
  Vector backbone: pBlueScript II SK(+)
  Backbone size w/o insert (bp): 2877
  Vector type: Cloning vector
Growth in bacteria
  Bacterial resistance: Ampicillin, 100 μg/mL
  Growth temperature: 37°C
  Growth strain: DH5alpha
  Growth instructions: XL1Blue
  Copy number: High Copy
Gene/Insert
  Gene/Insert name: F1 GTA
  Insert size (bp): 276
  Cloning method: Restriction Enzyme; 5′ cloning site KpnI (not destroyed); 3′ cloning site XbalI (not destroyed)
  Sequencing primers: 5′ T7; 3′ T3
Terms and licenses: Academic/Nonprofit Terms; Industry Terms: Not Available to Industry
How to cite: pBS-F1-GTA was a gift from Nathan Lawson & Scot Wolfe (Addgene plasmid # 30705 ; http://n2t.net/addgene:30705 ; RRID:Addgene_30705)
