[The description below was written by a language model from this plasmid's Addgene catalogue record.]
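Description:
pBS-F1-GTA is a small bacterial cloning plasmid built on the pBlueScript II SK(+) backbone (about 2.9 kb without insert). It is maintained in E. coli as a high-copy plasmid and selected with ampicillin. As a standard pBluescript-type phagemid, the backbone would be expected to provide a pUC-type origin of replication, an f1 origin and a multiple cloning site flanked by T7 and T3 promoter/primer sites. No feature table accompanies this record, however, so these elements are inferred from the named backbone rather than confirmed by annotation.

The insert, named "F1 GTA", is 276 bp long and sits between the KpnI and XbaI sites of the polylinker. Both sites are retained, so the fragment can be excised again, and it can be sequenced from either side with the T7 and T3 primers. The record does not describe the insert's content directly. The name and the associated publication on modularly assembled zinc-finger nucleases in zebrafish suggest that it is a zinc-finger module intended for the finger 1 position of an array and recognising the DNA triplet GTA. That reading is an interpretation and is not stated in the catalogue fields. No promoter for expression in eukaryotic cells, tag or reporter is recorded, and the vector type is listed simply as a cloning vector.

The plasmid therefore appears to be an archival or source clone. It would serve as one member of a module collection from which individual fingers are cut out by restriction digestion and combined into multi-finger arrays for custom zinc-finger nucleases, and it is not an expression construct in its own right.
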