>Addgene plasmid #30705 | pBS-F1-GTA | depositor partial sequence | sequence record 14156 | Author sequence
GGTACCCGCCCATATGCTTGCCCTGTCGAGTCCTGTGACCGCCGCTTCAGTCAGTCTGGTGCTCTCACCC
GTCACATCCGGATCCACACCGGCCAGAAGCCCTTCCAGTGTCGCATCTGCATGCGTAACTTCAGTCGCTC
CAGCCACCTGACCACCCACATCAGGACCCACACAGGCGAGAAGCCTTTTGCATGCGACATTTGTGGGAGG
AAGTTTGCCAGGAGTGATGAACGCAAGAGGCATACCAAAATCCATACAGGTGAAAAGTAATCTAGA
