>Addgene plasmid #30705 | pBS-F1-GTA | addgene partial sequence | sequence record 36363 | T7 5'-TAATACGACTCACTATAGGG-3'
TCGAGTCCTGTGACCGCCGCTTCAGTCAGTCTGGTGCTCTCACCCGTCACATCCGGATCCACACCGGCCA
GAAGCCCTTCCAGTGTCGCATCTGCATGCGTAACTTCAGTCGCTCCAGCCACCTGACCACCCACATCAGG
ACCCACACAGGCGAGAAGCCTTTTGCATGCGACATTTGTGGGAGGAAGTTTGCCAGGAGTGATGAACGCA
AGAGGCATACCAAAATCCATACAGGTGAAAAGTAATCTAGAGCGGCCGCCACCGCGGTGGAGCTCCAGCT
TTTGTTCCCTTTAGTGAGGGTTAATTGCGCGCTTGGCGTAATCATGGTCATAGCTGTTTCCTGTGTGAAA
TTGTTATCCGCTCACAATTCCACACAACATACGAGCCGGAAGCATAAAGTGTAAAGCCTGGGGTGCCTAA
TGAGTGAGCTAACTCACATTAATTGCGTTGCGCTCACTGCCCGCTTTCCAGTCGGGAAACCTGTCGTGCC
AGCTGCATTAATGAATCGGCCAACGCGCGGGGAGAGGCGGTTTGCGTATTGGGCGCTCTTCCGCTTCCTC
GCTCACTGACTCGCTGCGCTCGGTCGTTCGGCTGCGGCGAGCGGTATCAGCTCACT
