>Addgene plasmid #30705 | pBS-F1-GTA | addgene partial sequence | sequence record 37032 | lac_promoter
TTTCACACAGGAAACAGCTATGACCATGATTACGCCAAGCGCGCAATTAACCCTTACTAAAGGGAACAAA
AGCTGGAGCTCCACCGCGGTGGCGGCCGCTCTAGATTACTTTTCACCTGTATGGATTTTGGTATGCCTCT
TGCGTTCATCACTCCTGGCAAACTTCCTCCCACAAATGTCGCATGCAAAAGGCTTCTCGCCTGTGTGGGT
CCTGATGTGGGTGGTCAGGTGGCTGGAGCGACTGAAGTTACGCATGCAGATGCGACACTGGAAGGGCTTC
TGG
